Addgene plasmid #1691: pLT63
Purpose: (Empty Backbone)
Depositing lab: Andrew Fire. Depositing organization: Carnegie Institution for Science.
Backbone
  Vector backbone: Unknown
  Backbone size (bp): 3404
  Vector type: Worm Expression, RNAi
Growth in bacteria
  Bacterial resistance: Ampicillin, 100 μg/mL
  Growth temperature: 37°C
  Growth strain: DH5alpha
  Copy number: Unknown
Gene/Insert
  Gene/Insert name: None
  Tag / fusion protein: T7p, T7p, lacZN, OriF1>>, OriF1<<
  Cloning method: Restriction Enzyme
Terms and licenses: Academic/Nonprofit Terms; Industry Terms: Not Available to Industry
Depositor comments: See Fire Lab Vector Kit Documentation 1999. Fire Lab Miniprep Number pLT63.1, Ligation number pLT63.
How to cite: pLT63 was a gift from Andrew Fire (Addgene plasmid # 1691 ; http://n2t.net/addgene:1691 ; RRID:Addgene_1691)
