[The description below was written by a language model from this plasmid's Addgene catalogue record and pLannotate feature annotations shown in this document.]
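Description:
pLT63 is a 3,404 bp plasmid from a C. elegans vector kit, catalogued as a worm expression/RNAi vector. The named backbone is recorded as unknown, but the annotated parts (a pBluescript-type multiple cloning site fragment, a lacZα fragment, an f1 origin, AmpR and a high-copy ColE1/pUC origin) point to a standard phagemid-style cloning scaffold. It is maintained in E. coli under ampicillin selection through the β-lactamase gene and its native promoter. The f1 origin would allow single-stranded DNA production with helper phage. The catalogue lists f1 origins in both orientations, whereas the feature table detects only one.

The defining feature is a pair of bacteriophage T7 promoters in convergent orientation, one on the forward strand and one on the reverse strand, flanking the cloning region. With this arrangement, T7 RNA polymerase transcribes both strands of whatever lies between the promoters, producing complementary RNAs that can anneal into double-stranded RNA. Such dsRNA can be made in vitro or in bacteria expressing T7 polymerase, and it serves as a trigger for RNA interference in worms.

The catalogue entry describes the plasmid as an empty backbone with no insert. However, the annotation of the depositor's sequence finds a fragment of about 550 bp matching the C. elegans sex-determination gene fem-1 between the two T7 promoters, just upstream of the remaining polylinker. The record does not explain this discrepancy. The sequence therefore appears to carry a fem-1 segment positioned for dsRNA synthesis, and users should consult the kit documentation before treating the plasmid as truly empty.
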