Features (pLannotate 1.2.2; 9 found; start..end, strand, type, name):
     19..37      +  promoter       T7 promoter: promoter for bacteriophage T7 RNA polymerase
     98..646     +  CDS            fem-1 (fragment): FEM1_CAEEL - Also known as isx-1. Experimental evidence at protein level: Swiss-Prot protein existence level 1. Sex-determining protein; essential for the adoption of the male sexual fate in all tissues. Substrate recognition subunit of the cullin-RING-based CBC(fem-1) (Cul2-ElonginB-ElonginC) E3 ubiquitin- protein ligase complex which mediates in association with cofactors fem-2 and fem-3 the ubiquitination and subsequent proteasomal degradation of tra-1. From Caenorhabditis elegans.
    776..828     +  misc_feature   MCS (fragment): pBluescript multiple cloning site
    837..855     -  promoter       T7 promoter: promoter for bacteriophage T7 RNA polymerase
    863..1018    +  CDS            lacZα (fragment): LacZα fragment of β-galactosidase; lacZ fragment
   1023..1451    +  rep_origin     f1 ori (sequence partly withheld): f1 bacteriophage origin of replication; arrow indicates direction of (+) strand synthesis
   1504..1608    +  promoter       AmpR promoter: bla
   1609..2469    +  CDS            AmpR: β-lactamase; bla; confers resistance to ampicillin, carbenicillin, and related antibiotics
   2640..3228    +  rep_origin     ori: high-copy-number ColE1/pMB1/pBR322/pUC origin of replication
>Addgene plasmid #1691 | pLT63 | depositor full sequence | sequence record 301 | Author sequence
AACCTGGCTTATCGAAATTAATACGACTCACTATAGGGAGACCGGCAGATCTGATATCATCGATGAATTC
GAGCTCCACCGCGGTGGCGGCCGCTCTAGAACTAGTGGATCCACCGGTGCTCCACTATTAGAGGATACGG
AATGCTGTGGAAAAGAGAGATGTCAGCATGCGACTGAAGAATCTGAATACAAGAAACTTGTATATGTAGC
TGTGCATCTTGTGAATGTACTCGAACGACTATCTCTTCCTTCTGCACATATCGATGATTCCGATGAGGAA
AAAGAGCCGAAAGCCGACGTTCGAAGACTGATGATCGTGTGCCATGAATTACATATTCCACTTCTACATC
ATACACTTGAAGAGAGGATTCCTGATAGTAACAGTGCAGAGTTGGGACTTCCCAAAGCTGCAGTTTTGGA
ACAACTTCTAGAACTTGACCTAGATGTGAATGCCACTGATAAGAATAACGACACTCCAATGCACATTCTG
CTTCGAGCCAGAGAGTTTAGGAAAAGCTTGGTTCGAGCACTGCTCGTACGTGGCACATGGCTGTTCGCAA
GGAATCGGCACGGAGATGTGGTGTTGAATGTGATGAAACGTATGAAAGCGTTGAATCACGCCAACTTTGA
TGATCTACCACTAGGTGCGTGTCGAATCAGAAATTGAGAGTTATTAGATTATTTGGAACGCGAATAACTT
CATTATACCACGGAGAGAGCCAGAAATTGAAGAAATTGGTTAAGGAGAATGGAATTTAATGAATAATAGC
GCACCAATTCGATATCAAGCTTATCGATACCGTCGACCTCGAGGGGGGGCCCGGTACCCAATTCGCCCTA
TAGTGAGTCGTATTACGCGCGCTCACTGGCCGTCGTTTTACAACGTCGTGACTGGGAAAACCCTGGCGTT
ACCCAACTTAATCGCCTTGCAGCACATCCCCCTTTCGCCAGCTGGCGTAATAGCGAAGAGGCCCGCACCG
ATCGCCCTTCCCAACAGTTGCGCAGCCTGAATGGCGAATGGG
[124 nt withheld, positions 1023-1146]
C
[91 nt withheld, positions 1148-1238]
A
[49 nt withheld, positions 1240-1288]
CCTTTGACGTTGGAGTCCACGTTCTTT
[37 nt withheld, positions 1316-1352]
ACCCTATCTCGGTCTATTCTTTTGATTTATAAGGGATTTTGCCGATTTCGGCCTATTGGTTAAAAAATGA
GCTGATTTAACAAAAATTTAACGCGAATTTTAACAAAATATTAACGCTTACAATTTAGGTGGCACTTTTC
GGGGAAATGTGCGCGGAACCCCTATTTGTTTATTTTTCTAAATACATTCAAATATGTATCCGCTCATGAG
ACAATAACCCTGATAAATGCTTCAATAATATTGAAAAAGGAAGAGTATGAGTATTCAACATTTCCGTGTC
GCCCTTATTCCCTTTTTTGCGGCATTTTGCCTTCCTGTTTTTGCTCACCCAGAAACGCTGGTGAAAGTAA
AAGATGCTGAAGATCAGTTGGGTGCACGAGTGGGTTACATCGAACTGGATCTCAACAGCGGTAAGATCCT
TGAGAGTTTTCGCCCCGAAGAACGTTTTCCAATGATGAGCACTTTTAAAGTTCTGCTATGTGGCGCGGTA
TTATCCCGTATTGACGCCGGGCAAGAGCAACTCGGTCGCCGCATACACTATTCTCAGAATGACTTGGTTG
AGTACTCACCAGTCACAGAAAAGCATCTTACGGATGGCATGACAGTAAGAGAATTATGCAGTGCTGCCAT
AACCATGAGTGATAACACTGCGGCCAACTTACTTCTGACAACGATCGGAGGACCGAAGGAGCTAACCGCT
TTTTTGCACAACATGGGGGATCATGTAACTCGCCTTGATCGTTGGGAACCGGAGCTGAATGAAGCCATAC
CAAACGACGAGCGTGACACCACGATGCCTGTAGCAATGGCAACAACGTTGCGCAAACTATTAACTGGCGA
ACTACTTACTCTAGCTTCCCGGCAACAATTAATAGACTGGATGGAGGCGGATAAAGTTGCAGGACCACTT
CTGCGCTCGGCCCTTCCGGCTGGCTGGTTTATTGCTGATAAATCTGGAGCCGGTGAGCGTGGGTCTCGCG
GTATCATTGCAGCACTGGGGCCAGATGGTAAGCCCTCCCGTATCGTAGTTATCTACACGACGGGGAGTCA
GGCAACTATGGATGAACGAAATAGACAGATCGCTGAGATAGGTGCCTCACTGATTAAGCATTGGTAACTG
TCAGACCAAGTTTACTCATATATACTTTAGATTGATTTAAAACTTCATTTTTAATTTAAAAGGATCTAGG
TGAAGATCCTTTTTGATAATCTCATGACCAAAATCCCTTAACGTGAGTTTTCGTTCCACTGAGCGTCAGA
CCCCGTAGAAAAGATCAAAGGATCTTCTTGAGATCCTTTTTTTCTGCGCGTAATCTGCTGCTTGCAAACA
AAAAAACCACCGCTACCAGCGGTGGTTTGTTTGCCGGATCAAGAGCTACCAACTCTTTTTCCGAAGGTAA
CTGGCTTCAGCAGAGCGCAGATACCAAATACTGTCCTTCTAGTGTAGCCGTAGTTAGGCCACCACTTCAA
GAACTCTGTAGCACCGCCTACATACCTCGCTCTGCTAATCCTGTTACCAGTGGCTGCTGCCAGTGGCGAT
AAGTCGTGTCTTACCGGGTTGGACTCAAGACGATAGTTACCGGATAAGGCGCAGCGGTCGGGCTGAACGG
GGGGTTCGTGCACACAGCCCAGCTTGGAGCGAACGACCTACACCGAACTGAGATACCTACAGCGTGAGCT
ATGAGAAAGCGCCACGCTTCCCGAAGGGAGAAAGGCGGACAGGTATCCGGTAAGCGGCAGGGTCGGAACA
GGAGAGCGCACGAGGGAGCTTCCAGGGGGAAACGCCTGGTATCTTTATAGTCCTGTCGGGTTTCGCCACC
TCTGACTTGAGCGTCGATTTTTGTGATGCTCGTCAGGGGGGCGGAGCCTATGGAAAAACGCCAGCAACGC
GGCCTTTTTACGGTTCCTGGCCTTTTGCTGGCCTTTTGCTCACATGTTCTTTCCTGCGTTATCCCCTGAT
TCTGTGGATAACCGTATTACCGCCTTTGAGTGAGCTGATACCGCTCGCCGCAGCCGAACGACCGAGCGCA
GCGAGTCAGTGAGCGAGGAAGC
