>Addgene plasmid #1691 | pLT63 | addgene partial sequence | sequence record 16822 | 1691_m13f20
ATAGGGGAATTGGGTACGGGCCCCCCCTCGAGGTCGACGGTATCGATAAGCTTGATACCNNNTNGGNGCG
CTATTATTCATTAAATTCCATTCTCCTTANCCAATTTCTTCAATTTCTGGCTCTCTCCGTGGTATAATGA
AGTTATTCGCGTTCCAAATAATCTAATAACTCTCAATTTCTGATTCGACACGCACCTAGTGGTAGATCAT
CAAAGTTGGCGTGATTCAACGCTTTCATACGTTTCATCACATTCAACACCACATCTCCGTGCCGATTCCT
TGCGAACAGCCATGTGCCACGTACGAGCAGTGCTCGAACCAAGCTTTTCCTAAACTCTCTGGCTCGAAGC
AGAATGTGCATTGGAGTGTCGTTATTCTTATCAGTGGCATTCACATCTAGGTCAAGTTCTAGAAGTTGTT
CCAAAACTGCAGCTTTGGGAAGTCCCAACTCTGCACTGTTACTATCAGGAATCCTCTCTTCAAGTGTATG
ATGTAGAAGTGGAATATGTAATTCATGGCACACGATCATCAGTCTTCGAACGTCGGCTTTCGGCTCTTTT
TCCTCATCGGAATCATCGATATGTGCAGAAGGAAGAGATAGTCGTTCGAGTACATTCACAAGATGCACAG
CTACATATACAAGTTTCTTGTATTCAGATTCTTCAGTCGCATGCTGACATCTCTCTTTTCCACAGCATTC
CGTATCCTCTAATAGTGGAGCACCGGTGGATCCACTAGTTCTAGAGCGGCCGCCACCGCGGTGGAGCTCG
AATTCATCGATGATATCAGATCTGCCGGTCTCCCTATAGTGAGTCGTATTAATTTCGATAAGCCAGGTTG
CTTCCTCGCTCACTGACTCGCTGCGCTCGGTCGTTCGGCTGCGGCGAGCGGTATCAGCTCACTCAAGGCG
GTAATACGGTTATCCACAGAATCAGGGGATANCGCAGGAAAGAACATGTGAGCAAAAGGCNAGCAAAAGG
GCCAGGAAACCGNAAAANGGCCGCGTGGCTGGGGNTTTTTNCCANAGGCTCNGCCCCCCTGACGAGCATC
ACAAAAATCGACGCTCAAGTCAGAAGGNGGCGAAACCNGACAGGACTATAAAAAACCAGGGNTTCCCCCT
GGNAANCNCCCNCGGGGGCCCNCTGGTNCCANCCNGGCGCTAACNGAAACCGGNCCCCTTTTTCCCTTNN
GGGAGGGGGGGCNTTCCCAANCCCNCNGGGANGATNCCATGGGGGGNGGCNNCCCCNAGGGGGGGGGGGA
AAANNCCCNTTACCCGGGGGGCCTTNAGGNAAATNGTNGGACCCCGGAAAAAANNTCCCGGGNCCCCGGG
AAAAANAAAAAGGGGGGGGGCCAATTTGNGGGGCCCCCNCNAAAAAAATGTGGCCGC
